LOCUS       Exported 8945 bp ds-DNA circular SYN 13-MAY-2021
DEFINITION  synthetic circular DNA
ACCESSION   .
VERSION     .
KEYWORDS    5538 pUG2-SSA1
SOURCE      synthetic DNA construct
  ORGANISM  synthetic DNA construct
REFERENCE   1 (bases 1 to 8945)
  AUTHORS   Glover JR, Lindquist S
  TITLE     Hsp104, Hsp70, and Hsp40: a novel chaperone system that rescues
            previously aggregated proteins.
  JOURNAL   Cell 1998 Jul 10;94(1):73-82.
  PUBMED    9674429
REFERENCE   2 (bases 1 to 8945)
  AUTHORS   .
  TITLE     Direct Submission
  JOURNAL   Exported May 13, 2021 from SnapGene Server 1.1.58
            http://www.snapgene.com
FEATURES             Location/Qualifiers
     source          1..8945
                     /organism="synthetic DNA construct"
                     /mol_type="other DNA"
     primer_bind     complement(2958..2974)
                     /label=M13 rev
                     /note="common sequencing primer, one of multiple similar
                     variants"
     primer_bind     complement(2958..2974)
                     /label=M13 Reverse
                     /note="In lacZ gene. Also called M13-rev"
     primer_bind     complement(2971..2993)
                     /label=M13/pUC Reverse
                     /note="In lacZ gene"
     protein_bind    2982..2998
                     /label=lac operator
                     /bound_moiety="lac repressor encoded by lacI"
                     /note="The lac repressor binds to the lac operator to
                     inhibit transcription in E. coli. This inhibition can be
                     relieved by adding lactose or
                     isopropyl-beta-D-thiogalactopyranoside (IPTG)."
     promoter        complement(3006..3036)
                     /label=lac promoter
                     /note="promoter for the E. coli lac operon"
     protein_bind    3051..3072
                     /label=CAP binding site
                     /bound_moiety="E. coli catabolite activator protein"
                     /note="CAP binding activates transcription in the presence
                     of cAMP."
     primer_bind     complement(3189..3206)
                     /label=L4440
                     /note="L4440 vector, forward primer"
     rep_origin      complement(3360..3948)
                     /direction=LEFT
                     /label=ori
                     /note="high-copy-number ColE1/pMB1/pBR322/pUC origin of
                     replication"
     primer_bind     complement(3440..3459)
                     /label=pBR322ori-F
                     /note="pBR322 origin, forward primer"
     CDS             complement(4119..4979)
                     /codon_start=1
                     /gene="bla"
                     /product="beta-lactamase"
                     /label=AmpR
                     /note="confers resistance to ampicillin, carbenicillin, and
                     related antibiotics"
                     /translation="MSIQHFRVALIPFFAAFCLPVFAHPETLVKVKDAEDQLGARVGYI
                     ELDLNSGKILESFRPEERFPMMSTFKVLLCGAVLSRIDAGQEQLGRRIHYSQNDLVEYS
                     PVTEKHLTDGMTVRELCSAAITMSDNTAANLLLTTIGGPKELTAFLHNMGDHVTRLDRW
                     EPELNEAIPNDERDTTMPVAMATTLRKLLTGELLTLASRQQLIDWMEADKVAGPLLRSA
                     LPAGWFIADKSGAGERGSRGIIAALGPDGKPSRIVVIYTTGSQATMDERNRQIAEIGAS
                     LIKHW"
     primer_bind     4742..4761
                     /label=Amp-R
                     /note="Ampicillin resistance gene, reverse primer"
     promoter        complement(4980..5084)
                     /gene="bla"
                     /label=AmpR promoter
     primer_bind     5152..5170
                     /label=pBRforEco
                     /note="pBR322 vectors, upsteam of EcoRI site, forward
                     primer"
     rep_origin      5528..6870
                     /label=2u ori
                     /note="yeast 2u plasmid origin of replication"
     protein_bind    5860..5907
                     /label=FRT
                     /bound_moiety="FLP recombinase from the Saccharomyces
                     cerevisiae 2u plasmid"
                     /note="FLP-mediated recombination occurs in the 8-bp core
                     sequence TCTAGAAA (Turan and Bode, 2011)."
     promoter        7462..7677
                     /gene="S. cerevisiae URA3"
                     /label=URA3 promoter
     CDS             7678..8481
                     /codon_start=1
                     /gene="S. cerevisiae URA3"
                     /product="orotidine-5'-phosphate decarboxylase, required
                     for uracil biosynthesis"
                     /label=URA3
                     /note="yeast auxotrophic marker, counterselectable with
                     5-fluoroorotic acid (5-FOA)"
                     /translation="MSKATYKERAATHPSPVAAKLFNIMHEKQTNLCASLDVRTTKELL
                     ELVEALGPKICLLKTHVDILTDFSMEGTVKPLKALSAKYNFLLFEDRKFADIGNTVKLQ
                     YSAGVYRIAEWADITNAHGVVGPGIVSGLKQAAEEVTKEPRGLLMLAELSCKGSLSTGE
                     YTKGTVDIAKSDKDFVIGFIAQRDMGGRDEGYDWLIMTPGVGLDDKGDALGQQYRTVDD
                     VVSTGSDIIIVGRGLFAKGRDAKVEGERYRKAGWEAYLRRCGQQN"
ORIGIN
        1 nnnnnnnnnn nnnnnnnnnn nnnnnnnnnn nnnnnnnnnn nnnnnnnnnn nnnnnnnnnn
       61 nnnnnnnnnn nnnnnnnnnn nnnnnnnnnn nnnnnnnnnn nnnnnnnnnn nnnnnnnnnn
      121 nnnnnnnnnn nnnnnnnnnn nnnnnnnnnn nnnnnnnnnn nnnnnnnnnn nnnnnnnnnn
      181 nnnnnnnnnn nnnnnnnnnn nnnnnnnnnn nnnnnnnnnn nnnnnnnnnn nnnnnnnnnn
      241 nnnnnnnnnn nnnnnnnnnn nnnnnnnnnn nnnnnnnnnn nnnnnnnnnn nnnnnnnnnn
      301 nnnnnnnnnn nnnnnnnnnn nnnnnnnnnn nnnnnnnnnn nnnnnnnnnn nnnnnnnnnn
      361 nnnnnnnnnn nnnnnnnnnn nnnnnnnnnn nnnnnnnnnn nnnnnnnnnn nnnnnnnnnn
      421 nnnnnnnnnn nnnnnnnnnn nnnnnnnnnn nnnnnnnnnn nnnnnnnnnn nnnnnnnnnn
      481 nnnnnnnnnn nnnnnnnnnn nnnnnnnnnn nnnnnnnnnn nnnnnnnnnn nnnnnnnnnn
      541 nnnnnnnnnn nnnnnnnnnn nnnnnnnnnn nnnnnnnnnn nnnnnnnnnn nnnnnnnnnn
      601 nnnnnnnnnn nnnnnnnnnn nnnnnnnnnn nnnnnnnnnn nnnnnnnnnn nnnnnnnnnn
      661 nnnnnnnnnn nnnnnnnnnn nnnnnnnnnn nnnnnnnnnn nnnnnnnnnn nnnnnnnnnn
      721 nnnnnnnnnn nnnnnnnnnn nnnnnnnnnn nnnnnnnnnn nnnnnnnnnn nnnnnnnnnn
      781 nnnnnnnnnn nnnnnnnnnn nnnnnnnnnn nnnnnnnnnn nnnnnnnnnn nnnnnnnnnn
      841 nnnnnnnnnn nnnnnnnnnn nnnnnnnnnn nnnnnnnnnn nnnnnnnnnn nnnnnnnnnn
      901 nnnnnnnnnn nnnnnnnnnn nnnnnnnnnn nnnnnnnnnn nnnnnnnnnn nnnnnnnnnn
      961 nnnnnnnnnn nnnnnnnnnn nnnnnnnnnn nnnnnnnnnn nnnnnnnnnn nnnnnnnnnn
     1021 nnnnnnnnnn nnnnnnnnnn nnnnnnnnnn nnnnnnnnnn nnnnnnnnnn nnnnnnnnnn
     1081 nnnnnnnnnn nnnnnnnnnn nnnnnnnnnn nnnnnnnnnn nnnnnnnnnn nnnnnnnnnn
     1141 nnnnnnnnnn nnnnnnnnnn nnnnnnnnnn nnnnnnnnnn nnnnnnnnnn nnnnnnnnnn
     1201 nnnnnnnnnn nnnnnnnnnn nnnnnnnnnn nnnnnnnnnn nnnnnnnnnn nnnnnnnnnn
     1261 nnnnnnnnnn nnnnnnnnnn nnnnnnnnnn nnnnnnnnnn nnnnnnnnnn nnnnnnnnnn
     1321 nnnnnnnnnn nnnnnnnnnn nnnnnnnnnn nnnnnnnnnn nnnnnnnnnn nnnnnnnnnn
     1381 nnnnnnnnnn nnnnnnnnnn nnnnnnnnnn nnnnnnnnnn nnnnnnnnnn nnnnnnnnnn
     1441 nnnnnnnnnn nnnnnnnnnn nnnnnnnnnn nnnnnnnnnn nnnnnnnnnn nnnnnnnnnn
     1501 nnnnnnnnnn nnnnnnnnnn nnnnnnnnnn nnnnnnnnnn nnnnnnnnnn nnnnnnnnnn
     1561 nnnnnnnnnn nnnnnnnnnn nnnnnnnnnn nnnnnnnnnn nnnnnnnnnn nnnnnnnnnn
     1621 nnnnnnnnnn nnnnnnnnnn nnnnnnnnnn nnnnnnnnnn nnnnnnnnnn nnnnnnnnnn
     1681 nnnnnnnnnn nnnnnnnnnn nnnnnnnnnn nnnnnnnnnn nnnnnnnnnn nnnnnnnnnn
     1741 nnnnnnnnnn nnnnnnnnnn nnnnnnnnnn nnnnnnnnnn nnnnnnnnnn nnnnnnnnnn
     1801 nnnnnnnnnn nnnnnnnnnn nnnnnnnnnn nnnnnnnnnn nnnnnnnnnn nnnnnnnnnn
     1861 nnnnnnnnnn nnnnnnnnnn nnnnnnnnnn nnnnnnnnnn nnnnnnnnnn nnnnnnnnnn
     1921 nnnnnntaag ccaattggtg cggcaattga taataacgaa aatgtctttt aatgatctgg
     1981 gtataatgag gaattttccg aacgttttta ctttatatat atatatacat gtaacatata
     2041 ttctatacgc tatagagaaa ggaaattttt caattaaaaa aaaaatagag aaagagtttc
     2101 acttcttgat tatcgctaac actaatggtt gaagtactgc tactttaatt ttatagatag
     2161 gcaaaaaaaa attattcggg gcgagctggg aattgaaccc agggcctctc gcatgcacca
     2221 ttccttgcgg cggcggtgct caacggcctc aacctactac tgggctgctt cctaatgcag
     2281 gagtcgcata agggagagcg tcgaccgatg cccttgagag ccttcaaccc agtcagctcc
     2341 ttccggtggg cgcggggcat gactatcgtc gccgcactta tgactgtctt ctttatcatg
     2401 caactcgtag gacaggtgcc ggcagcgctc tgggtcattt tcggcgagga ccgctttcgc
     2461 tggagcgcga cgatgatcgg cctgtcgctt gcggtattcg gaatcttgca cgccctcgct
     2521 caagccttcg tcactggtcc cgccaccaaa cgtttcggcg agaagcaggc cattatcgcc
     2581 ggcatggcgg ccgacgcgct gggctacgtc ttgctggcgt tcgcgacgcg aggctggatg
     2641 gccttcccca ttatgattct tctcgcttcc ggcggcatcg ggatgcccgc gttgcaggcc
     2701 atgctgtcca ggcaggtaga tgacgaccat cagggacagc ttcaaggatc gctcgcggct
     2761 cttaccagcc taacttcgat cattggaccg ctgatcgtca cggcgattta tgccgcctcg
     2821 gcgagcacat ggaacgggtt ggcatggatt gtaggcgccg ccctatacct tgtctgcctc
     2881 cccgcgttgc gtcgcggtgc atggagccgg gccacctact gaagtggatt tctttaagag
     2941 ctcgaattcg taatcatgtc atagctgttt cctgtgtgaa attgttatcc gctcacaatt
     3001 ccacacaaca tacgagccgg aagcataaag tgtaaagcct ggggtgccta atgagtgagc
     3061 taactcacat taattgcgtt gcgctcactg cccgctttcc agtcgggaaa cctgtcgtgc
     3121 cagctgcatt aatgaatcgg ccaacgcgcg gggagaggcg gtttgcgtat tgggcgctct
     3181 tccgcttcct cgctcactga ctcgctgcgc tcggtcgttc ggctgcggcg agcggtatca
     3241 gctcactcaa aggcggtaat acggttatcc acagaatcag gggataacgc aggaaagaac
     3301 atgtgagcaa aaggccagca aaaggccagg aaccgtaaaa aggccgcgtt gctggcgttt
     3361 ttccataggc tccgcccccc tgacgagcat cacaaaaatc gacgctcaag tcagaggtgg
     3421 cgaaacccga caggactata aagataccag gcgtttcccc ctggaagctc cctcgtgcgc
     3481 tctcctgttc cgaccctgcc gcttaccgga tacctgtccg cctttctccc ttcgggaagc
     3541 gtggcgcttt ctcatagctc acgctgtagg tatctcagtt cggtgtaggt cgttcgctcc
     3601 aagctgggct gtgtgcacga accccccgtt cagcccgacc gctgcgcctt atccggtaac
     3661 tatcgtcttg agtccaaccc ggtaagacac gacttatcgc cactggcagc agccactggt
     3721 aacaggatta gcagagcgag gtatgtaggc ggtgctacag agttcttgaa gtggtggcct
     3781 aactacggct acactagaag aacagtattt ggtatctgcg ctctgctgaa gccagttacc
     3841 ttcggaaaaa gagttggtag ctcttgatcc ggcaaacaaa ccaccgctgg tagcggtggt
     3901 ttttttgttt gcaagcagca gattacgcgc agaaaaaaag gatctcaaga agatcctttg
     3961 atcttttcta cggggtctga cgctcagtgg aacgaaaact cacgttaagg gattttggtc
     4021 atgagattat caaaaaggat cttcacctag atccttttaa attaaaaatg aagttttaaa
     4081 tcaatctaaa gtatatatga gtaaacttgg tctgacagtt accaatgctt aatcagtgag
     4141 gcacctatct cagcgatctg tctatttcgt tcatccatag ttgcctgact ccccgtcgtg
     4201 tagataacta cgatacggga gggcttacca tctggcccca gtgctgcaat gataccgcga
     4261 gacccacgct caccggctcc agatttatca gcaataaacc agccagccgg aagggccgag
     4321 cgcagaagtg gtcctgcaac tttatccgcc tccatccagt ctattaattg ttgccgggaa
     4381 gctagagtaa gtagttcgcc agttaatagt ttgcgcaacg ttgttgccat tgctacaggc
     4441 atcgtggtgt cacgctcgtc gtttggtatg gcttcattca gctccggttc ccaacgatca
     4501 aggcgagtta catgatcccc catgttgtgc aaaaaagcgg ttagctcctt cggtcctccg
     4561 atcgttgtca gaagtaagtt ggccgcagtg ttatcactca tggttatggc agcactgcat
     4621 aattctctta ctgtcatgcc atccgtaaga tgcttttctg tgactggtga gtactcaacc
     4681 aagtcattct gagaatagtg tatgcggcga ccgagttgct cttgcccggc gtcaatacgg
     4741 gataataccg cgccacatag cagaacttta aaagtgctca tcattggaaa acgttcttcg
     4801 gggcgaaaac tctcaaggat cttaccgctg ttgagatcca gttcgatgta acccactcgt
     4861 gcacccaact gatcttcagc atcttttact ttcaccagcg tttctgggtg agcaaaaaca
     4921 ggaaggcaaa atgccgcaaa aaagggaata agggcgacac ggaaatgttg aatactcata
     4981 ctcttccttt ttcaatatta ttgaagcatt tatcagggtt attgtctcat gagcggatac
     5041 atatttgaat gtatttagaa aaataaacaa ataggggttc cgcgcacatt tccccgaaaa
     5101 gtgccacctg acgtctaaga aaccattatt atcatgacat taacctataa aaataggcgt
     5161 atcacgaggc cctttcgtct tcaagaattc tgaaccagtc ctaaaacgag taaataggac
     5221 cggcaattct tcaagcaata aacaggaata ccaattatta aaagataact tagtcagatc
     5281 gtacaataaa gctttgaaga aaaatgcgcc ttattcaatc tttgctataa aaaatggccc
     5341 aaaatctcac attggaagac atttgatgac ctcatttctt tcaatgaagg gcctaacgga
     5401 gttgactaat gttgtgggaa attggagcga taagcgtgct tctgccgtgg ccaggacaac
     5461 gtatactcat cagataacag caatacctga tcactacttc gcactagttt ctcggtacta
     5521 tgcatatgat ccaatatcaa aggaaatgat agcattgaag gatgagacta atccaattga
     5581 ggagtggcag catatagaac agctaaaggg tagtgctgaa ggaagcatac gataccccgc
     5641 atggaatggg ataatatcac aggaggtact agactacctt tcatcctaca taaatagacg
     5701 catataagta cgcatttaag cataaacacg cactatgccg ttcttctcat gtatatatat
     5761 atacaggcaa cacgcagata taggtgcgac gtgaacagtg agctgtatgt gcgcagctcg
     5821 cgttgcattt tcggaagcgc tcgttttcgg aaacgctttg aagttcctat tccgaagttc
     5881 ctattctcta gaaagtatag gaacttcaga gcgcttttga aaaccaaaag cgctctgaag
     5941 acgcactttc aaaaaaccaa aaacgcaccg gactgtaacg agctactaaa atattgcgaa
     6001 taccgcttcc acaaacattg ctcaaaagta tctctttgct atatatctct gtgctatatc
     6061 cctatataac ctacccatcc acctttcgct ccttgaactt gcatctaaac tcgacctcta
     6121 cattttttat gtttatctct agtattactc tttagacaaa aaaattgtag taagaactat
     6181 tcatagagtg aatcgaaaac aatacgaaaa tgtaaacatt tcctatacgt agtatataga
     6241 gacaaaatag aagaaaccgt tcataatttt ctgaccaatg aagaatcatc aacgctatca
     6301 ctttctgttc acaaagtatg cgcaatccac atcggtatag aatataatcg gggatgcctt
     6361 tatcttgaaa aaatgcaccc gcagcttcgc tagtaatcag taaacgcggg aagtggagtc
     6421 aggctttttt tatggaagag aaaatagaca ccaaagtagc cttcttctaa ccttaacgga
     6481 cctacagtgc aaaaagttat caagagactg cattatagag cgcacaaagg agaaaaaaag
     6541 taatctaaga tgctttgtta gaaaaatagc gctctcggga tgcatttttg tagaacaaaa
     6601 aagaagtata gattctttgt tggtaaaata gcgctctcgc gttgcatttc tgttctgtaa
     6661 aaatgcagct cagattcttt gtttgaaaaa ttagcgctct cgcgttgcat ttttgtttta
     6721 caaaaatgaa gcacagattc ttcgttggta aaatagcgct ttcgcgttgc atttctgttc
     6781 tgtaaaaatg cagctcagat tctttgtttg aaaaattagc gctctcgcgt tgcatttttg
     6841 ttctacaaaa tgaagcacag atgcttcgtt aacaaagata tgctattgaa gtgcaagatg
     6901 gaaacgcaga aaatgaaccg gggatgcgac gtgcaagatt acctatgcaa tagatgcaat
     6961 agtttctcca ggaaccgaaa tacatacatt gtcttccgta aagcgctaga ctatatatta
     7021 ttatacaggt tcaaatatac tatctgtttc agggaaaact cccaggttcg gatgttcaaa
     7081 attcaatgat gggtaacaag tacgatcgta aatctgtaaa acagtttgtc ggatattagg
     7141 ctgtatctcc tcaaagcgta ttcgaatatc attgagaagc tgcagcgtca catcggataa
     7201 taatgatggc agccattgta gaagtgcctt ttgcatttct agtctctttc tcggtctagc
     7261 tagttttact acatcgcgaa gatagaatct tagatcacac tgcctttgct gagctggatc
     7321 aatagagtaa caaaagagtg gtaaggcctc gttaaaggac aaggacctga gcggaagtgt
     7381 atcgtacagt agacggagta tactagtata gtctatagtc cgtggaattc tcatgtttga
     7441 cagcttatca tcgataagct tttcaattca tcattttttt tttattcttt tttttgattt
     7501 cggtttcctt gaaatttttt tgattcggta atctccgaac agaaggaaga acgaaggaag
     7561 gagcacagac ttagattggt atatatacgc atatgtagtg ttgaagaaac atgaaattgc
     7621 ccagtattct taacccaact gcacagaaca aaaacctgca ggaaacgaag ataaatcatg
     7681 tcgaaagcta catataagga acgtgctgct actcatccta gtcctgttgc tgccaagcta
     7741 tttaatatca tgcacgaaaa gcaaacaaac ttgtgtgctt cattggatgt tcgtaccacc
     7801 aaggaattac tggagttagt tgaagcatta ggtcccaaaa tttgtttact aaaaacacat
     7861 gtggatatct tgactgattt ttccatggag ggcacagtta agccgctaaa ggcattatcc
     7921 gccaagtaca attttttact cttcgaagac agaaaatttg ctgacattgg taatacagtc
     7981 aaattgcagt actctgcggg tgtatacaga atagcagaat gggcagacat tacgaatgca
     8041 cacggtgtgg tgggcccagg tattgttagc ggtttgaagc aggcggcaga agaagtaaca
     8101 aaggaaccta gaggcctttt gatgttagca gaattgtcat gcaagggctc cctatctact
     8161 ggagaatata ctaagggtac tgttgacatt gcgaagagcg acaaagattt tgttatcggc
     8221 tttattgctc aaagagacat gggtggaaga gatgaaggtt acgattggtt gattatgaca
     8281 cccggtgtgg gtttagatga caagggagac gcattgggtc aacagtatag aaccgtggat
     8341 gatgtggtct ctacaggatc tgacattatt attgttggaa gaggactatt tgcaaaggga
     8401 agggatgcta aggtagaggg tgaacgttac agaaaagcag gctgggaagc atatttgaga
     8461 agatgcggcc agcaaaacta aaaaactgta ttataagtaa atgcatgtat actaaactca
     8521 caaattagag cttcaattta attatatcag ttattaccct cgacctcgac tgtacaggat
     8581 gttctagcta ctcgagtagc tagaacatcc tgtacagtcg agtagctaga acatcctgta
     8641 cagtcgagca gatccgccag gcgtgtatat agcgtggatg gccaggcaac tttagtgctg
     8701 acacatacag gcatatatat atgtgtgcga cgacacatga tcatatggca tgcatgtgct
     8761 ctgtatgtat ataaaactct tgttttcttc ttttctctaa atattctttc cttatacatt
     8821 aggtcctttg tagcataaat tactatactt ctatagacac gcaaacacgg atccaagctt
     8881 ggcacatcaa aagaaaagta atcaagtatt acaagaaaca aaaattcaag taaataacag
     8941 ataat
//
