[The description below was written by a language model from this plasmid's Addgene catalogue record and the feature table of its GenBank file.]
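Description:
5538 pUG2-SSA1 is a yeast expression plasmid carrying the Saccharomyces cerevisiae SSA1 gene (YAL005C), which encodes a cytosolic Hsp70 chaperone, in the pUG2 backbone. It is an E. coli–yeast shuttle vector. In bacteria it replicates from a high-copy ColE1/pUC-type origin and is selected through the beta-lactamase gene (AmpR) with its own promoter. In yeast it is maintained episomally at high copy by the 2μ origin, which includes the native FRT site recognised by the 2μ FLP recombinase. Yeast selection uses the URA3 marker, which complements uracil auxotrophy and can be counterselected with 5-fluoroorotic acid. Remnants of a pUC-style lacZ region (lac promoter, lac operator, CAP binding site and M13 reverse primer sites) sit next to the cloning region.

The Ssa1 insert is listed at about 2.9 kb and was cloned between BamHI and SacI sites, both of which were retained. The feature table does not annotate the insert. The roughly 2.9 kb stretch before the M13 reverse primer site carries no features, which is consistent in size with the insert, but this is only an inference. No yeast promoter or terminator driving SSA1 is annotated or named in the catalogue fields, so the record does not say how expression is controlled. No epitope or purification tags are recorded. The sizes also disagree: the catalogue gives an 8.7 kb backbone plus a 2.9 kb insert, whereas the held sequence is 8,945 bp in total.

The associated publication describes Hsp104, Hsp70 and Hsp40 acting together to rescue previously aggregated proteins, which suggests the plasmid was used to produce Ssa1 in yeast for that chaperone work.
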