Addgene plasmid #1247: 5538 pUG2-SSA1
Depositing lab: Susan Lindquist. Depositing organization: Whitehead Institute for Biomedical Research. Publication: Hsp104, Hsp70, and Hsp40: a novel chaperone system that rescues previously aggregated proteins. Glover JR, Lindquist S. Cell 1998 Jul 10;94(1):73-82. 10.1016/S0092-8674(00)81223-4 PubMed 9674429.
Backbone
  Vector backbone: pUG2
  Backbone size w/o insert (bp): 8700
  Vector type: Yeast Expression
Growth in bacteria
  Bacterial resistance: Ampicillin, 100 μg/mL
  Growth temperature: 37°C
  Growth strain: DH5alpha
  Copy number: High Copy
Gene/Insert
  Gene/Insert name: Ssa1
  Species: S. cerevisiae (budding yeast)
  Insert size (bp): 2900
  Entrez Gene: SSA1 (a.k.a. YAL005C, YG100)
  Cloning method: Restriction Enzyme; 5′ cloning site bamh1 (not destroyed); 3′ cloning site sac1 (not destroyed)
  Sequencing primers: 5′ n/a
Resource information
  A portion of this plasmid was derived from a plasmid made by: John Glover Elizabeth Craig
Terms and licenses: Academic/Nonprofit Terms; Industry Terms: Not Available to Industry
How to cite: 5538 pUG2-SSA1 was a gift from Susan Lindquist (Addgene plasmid # 1247 ; http://n2t.net/addgene:1247 ; RRID:Addgene_1247)
