>Addgene plasmid #1247 | 5538 pUG2-SSA1 | addgene partial sequence | sequence record 16516 | 1247 with ySSA1-R 5'-TTACCCAAGACCATGGAGGA
[301 nt withheld, positions 1-301]
ATTATCTGTTATTTACTTGAATTTTTGTTTCTTGTAATACTTGATTACTTTTCTTTTGATGTGCCAAGCT
TGGATCCGTGTTTGCGTGTCTATAGAAGTATAGTAATTTATGCTACAAAGGACCTAATGTATAAGGAAAG
AATATTTAGAGAAAAGAAGAAAACAAGAGTTTTATATACATACAGAGCACATGCATGCCATATGATCATG
TGTCGTCGCACACATATATATATGCCTGTATGTGTCAGCACTAAAGTTGCCTGGCCATCCACGCTATATA
CACGCCTGGCGGATCTGCTCGACTGTACAGGATGTTCTAGCTACTCGA
